Addgene plasmid #31967: HA-hAtg13
Depositing lab: Do-Hyung Kim. Depositing organization: University of Minnesota. Publication: ULK-Atg13-FIP200 complexes mediate mTOR signaling to the autophagy machinery. Jung CH, Jun CB, Ro SH, Kim YM, Otto NM, Cao J, Kundu M, Kim DH. Mol Biol Cell. 2009 Apr;20(7):1992-2003. Epub 2009 Feb 18. 10.1091/mbc.e08-12-1249 PubMed 19225151.
Backbone
  Vector backbone: pRK5
  Backbone size w/o insert (bp): 4754
  Vector type: Mammalian Expression
Growth in bacteria
  Bacterial resistance: Ampicillin, 100 μg/mL
  Growth temperature: 37°C
  Growth strain: DH5alpha
  Copy number: Unknown
Gene/Insert
  Gene/Insert name: Atg13
  Species: H. sapiens (human)
  Entrez Gene: ATG13 (a.k.a. KIAA0652, PARATARG8)
  Promoter: CMV, SP6
  Tag / fusion protein: HA (N terminal on insert)
  Cloning method: Restriction Enzyme; 5′ cloning site SalI (unknown if destroyed); 3′ cloning site NotI (unknown if destroyed)
  Sequencing primers: 5′ SP6; 3′ SV40pA-R
Resource information
  A portion of this plasmid was derived from a plasmid made by: ATG13 cDNA was obtained from the Katzusa Institute.
Terms and licenses: Academic/Nonprofit Terms; Industry Terms: Not Available to Industry
How to cite: HA-hAtg13 was a gift from Do-Hyung Kim (Addgene plasmid # 31967 ; http://n2t.net/addgene:31967 ; RRID:Addgene_31967)
