[The description below was written by a language model from this plasmid's Addgene catalogue record.]
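Description:
HA-hAtg13 is a mammalian expression plasmid built on the pRK5 backbone (about 4.75 kb without insert) that carries the human ATG13 cDNA (also known as KIAA0652) fused to an N-terminal HA epitope tag. The coding sequence was inserted by restriction cloning between SalI and NotI sites, although the record does not say whether those sites remain intact. The plasmid is propagated in E. coli under ampicillin selection. Its copy number is listed as unknown, and the record names no origin of replication and no mammalian selection marker, so it is best regarded as a vector for transient transfection.

Expression in mammalian cells is driven by the CMV promoter, a strong constitutive viral promoter. An SP6 promoter is also recorded upstream of the insert, which can serve for in vitro transcription and provides the 5′ sequencing primer site. The 3′ sequencing primer anneals in an SV40 polyadenylation region, which implies that an SV40 polyA signal terminates the transcript. The HA tag allows the expressed protein to be detected by immunoblotting or immunofluorescence and recovered by immunoprecipitation with anti-HA antibodies, without needing an Atg13-specific reagent.

ATG13 is a component of the ULK kinase complex that initiates autophagy. The associated publication concerns ULK-Atg13-FIP200 complexes as mediators of mTOR signalling to the autophagy machinery. The construct therefore suits overexpression and co-immunoprecipitation experiments that examine Atg13's interactions, phosphorylation and regulation in cultured mammalian cells. No feature table or sequence annotation was supplied, so the exact insert length and isoform are not stated.
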