>Addgene plasmid #31967 | HA-hAtg13 | addgene partial sequence | sequence record 37083 | SP6 5'-ATTTAGGTGACACTATAG-3'
GGTGTCCACTCCCAGGTCCAACTGCACCTCGGTTCTATCGATTGAATTCCCGAACCGACAGTCGGTCTCT
TCACCAAGGCCATTCGCGCCACCATGGGCTACCCCTATGATGTGCCTGACTACGCAGATCTCAATGGTGG
TGGTGGTGGGTCGACCATGGAAACTGATCTCAATTCCCAGGACAGAAAGGACCTGGACAAGTTTATTAAA
TTTTTTGCCCTCAAGACTGTCCAAGTGATTGTCCAGGCTCGGCTTGGTGAAAAGATTTGCACTCGTTCAT
CATCTTCTCCAACGGGTTCAGATTGGTTCAACTTAGCAATCAAAGACATCCCAGAGGTTACACATGAAGC
AAAGAAGGCACTGGCAGGACAGCTGCCTGCAGTCGGGAGGTCCATGTGTGTGGAGATTTCACTTAAGACT
TCTGAGGGAGATTCCATGGAGCTGGAAATATGGTGTCTTGAAATGAATGAAAAGTGTGATAAAGAAATCA
AAGTTTCCTACACGGTGTACAACAGACTGTCATTGCTGCTGAAGTCCCTTCTTGCTATAACTAGGGTGAC
ACCAGCCTATAGGCTCTCCAGGAAACAAGGGCATGAATATGTCATATTATACAGGATATATTTTGGAGAA
GTTCAGCTGAGTGGCTTAGGAGAAGGCTTCCAGACAGTTCGTGTTGGGACAGTGGGCACC
